>Addgene plasmid #17994 | pLNC Wnt-3a | addgene partial sequence | sequence record 23900 | LNCX 5'-AGCTCGTTTAGTGAACCGTCAGATC-3'
NGGAACATCAGCTGTTTTGACCTCCATAGAAGACACCGGGACCGATCCAGCCTCCGCGGCCCCAAGCTGC
GGCCGCTCTAGAACTAGTGGATCCCCCGGGCTGCAGGAATTCATGTCTTACGGTCAAGGCAGAGGGCCCA
GCGCCACTGCAGCCGCGCCACCTCCCAGGGCCGGGCCAGCCCAGGCGTCCGCGCTCTCGGGGTGGACTCC
CCCCGCTGCGCGCTCAAGCCGGCGATGGCTCCTCTCGGATACCTCTTAGTGCTCTGCAGCCTGAAGCAGG
CTCTGGGCAGCTACCCGATCTGGTGGTCCTTGGCTGTGGGACCCCAGTACTCCTCTCTGAGCACTCAGCC
CATTCTCTGTGCCAGCATCCCAGGCCTGGTACCGAAGCAGCTGCGCTTCTGCAGGAACTACGTGGAGATC
ATGCCCAGCGTGGCTGAGGGTGTCAAAGCGGGCATCCAGGAGTGCCAGCACCAGTTCCGAGGCCGGCGTT
GGAACTGCACCACCGTCAGCAACAGCCTGGCCATCTTTGGCCCTGTTCTGGACAAAGCCACCCGGGAGTC
AGCCTTTGTCCATGCCATCGCCTCCGCTGGAGTAGCTTTCGCAGTGACACGCTCCTGTGCAGAGGGATCA
GCTGCTATCTGTGGGTGAAGCACNCGCCTCCAGGGCTCCCNAGGCGAGGGCTGTGAATTGGGGCGGCTGT
ATNGATAATTTNTNTTTGAAAANGTNTTCNGGNAATTTTGCNATGCAGGGAAAANCGGCCNANGCCCTTT
GCAAAAACGTCAAACATGAGTTGGCGCAGCATCCCANNAATGAN
