[The description below was written by a language model from this plasmid's Addgene catalogue record.]
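Description:
pLNC Wnt-3a is a retroviral expression vector carrying the mouse Wnt3a cDNA (an insert of about 1.3 kb) cloned by restriction enzyme methods into the pLNC backbone, which is about 6.6 kb without insert. In bacteria the plasmid is maintained under ampicillin selection and is recorded as low copy. In mammalian cells it confers neomycin resistance, so transduced or transfected populations can be selected with G418.

The record does not list the promoters or other regulatory elements, and no feature table is provided. The pLNC name follows the convention of the LN-series retroviral vectors, in which the viral long terminal repeat drives the neomycin resistance gene and an internal cytomegalovirus immediate-early promoter drives the inserted cDNA. That arrangement is inferred from the naming rather than stated in the entry. As a retroviral vector, the plasmid would be introduced into a packaging cell line that supplies the viral structural and enzymatic proteins in trans. This yields replication-defective particles that stably integrate the Wnt-3a and neo cassette into target cell genomes. No epitope tag or reporter is recorded for the insert.

Wnt3a encodes a secreted Wnt family signalling ligand. The associated publication compares the transforming activity of different Wnt family proteins and relates it to their regulation of beta-catenin. This construct is therefore suited to stable ectopic expression of Wnt-3a in cultured mammalian cells, for example to assay morphological transformation, beta-catenin stabilisation or other downstream Wnt signalling responses. The depositor's comment points to earlier work describing Wnt-1-related genes expressed in fetal and adult mouse development.
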