Addgene plasmid #17994: pLNC Wnt-3a
Depositing lab: Jan Kitajewski. Depositing organization: Columbia University. Publication: Transformation by Wnt family proteins correlates with regulation of beta-catenin. Shimizu H, Julius MA, Giarre M, Zheng Z, Brown AM, Kitajewski J. Cell Growth Differ. 1997 Dec . 8(12):1349-58. PubMed 9419423.
Backbone
  Vector backbone: pLNC
  Backbone size w/o insert (bp): 6620
  Vector type: Retroviral
  Selectable markers: Neomycin (select with G418)
Growth in bacteria
  Bacterial resistance: Ampicillin, 100 μg/mL
  Growth temperature: 37°C
  Growth strain: DH5alpha
  Growth instructions: DH5a, HB101
  Copy number: Low Copy
Gene/Insert
  Gene/Insert name: Wnt-3a
  Species: M. musculus (mouse)
  Insert size (bp): 1300
  Entrez Gene: Wnt3a (a.k.a. Wnt-3a, vt)
  Cloning method: Restriction Enzyme
  Sequencing primers: 5′ AGCTCGTTTAGTGAACCGTCAGATCG; 3′ ACCTACAGGTGGGGTCTTTCATTCCC
Terms and licenses: Academic/Nonprofit Terms; Industry Terms: Not Available to Industry
Depositor comments: Gavin, B.J., McMahon, J.A., and McMahon, A.P. Expression of multiple novel Wnt-1/Int-1-related genes during fetal and adult mouse development. Genes Dev.,4:2319-2332, 1990.
How to cite: pLNC Wnt-3a was a gift from Jan Kitajewski (Addgene plasmid # 17994 ; http://n2t.net/addgene:17994 ; RRID:Addgene_17994)
